Addgene plasmid #17445: pLenti CMV GFP Blast (659-1)
Purpose: 3rd gen lentiviral eGFP expression vector, CMV promoter, Blast
Depositing lab: Eric Campeau & Paul Kaufman. Depositing organization: University of Massachusetts, Worcester. Publication: A versatile viral system for expression and depletion of proteins in mammalian cells. Campeau E, Ruhl VE, Rodier F, Smith CL, Rahmberg BL, Fuss JO, Campisi J, Yaswen P, Cooper PK, Kaufman PD.. PLoS One. 2009 Aug 6;4(8):e6529. 10.1371/journal.pone.0006529 PubMed 19657394.
Backbone
  Vector backbone: p156RRL-sinPPT-CMV-GFP-PRE/Nhe I
  Backbone size w/o insert (bp): 7603
  Vector type: Mammalian Expression, Lentiviral
  Selectable markers: Blasticidin
Growth in bacteria
  Bacterial resistance: Ampicillin, 100 μg/mL
  Growth temperature: 37°C
  Growth strain: Stbl3
  Growth instructions: Stbl3, 37oC. Since plasmid is prone to recombination, we recommend testing 2-4 colonies to help ensure help select the full plasmid.
  Copy number: High Copy
Gene/Insert
  Gene/Insert name: GFP (alt name: enhanced GFP)
  Insert size (bp): 719
  Cloning method: Restriction Enzyme; 5′ cloning site BamHI (not destroyed); 3′ cloning site Sal I (not destroyed)
  Sequencing primers: 5′ CMVforw
Terms and licenses: Academic/Nonprofit Terms; Industry Terms: Not Available to Industry
How to cite: pLenti CMV GFP Blast (659-1) was a gift from Eric Campeau & Paul Kaufman (Addgene plasmid # 17445)
