[The description below was written by a language model from this plasmid's Addgene catalogue record and pLannotate feature annotations shown in this document.]
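Description:
pLenti CMV GFP Blast (659-1) is a third-generation lentiviral transfer plasmid for constitutive expression of enhanced GFP in mammalian cells, built on the p156RRL-sinPPT-CMV-GFP-PRE backbone. In bacteria it is maintained through a high-copy ColE1/pUC-type origin and an ampicillin resistance gene. An f1 origin and remnants of a cloning-vector lac region, flanked by T3 and T7 promoters, are also present. The record notes that the plasmid is prone to recombination, as is common for constructs carrying repeated LTR sequences, and it is propagated in a recombination-deficient strain.

The viral genome is transcribed in packaging cells from a chimeric RSV promoter fused to a truncated HIV-1 5' LTR, which makes production independent of Tat, the defining feature of third-generation designs. Downstream lie the Ψ packaging signal with a gag fragment, the Rev response element for nuclear export of the unspliced genomic RNA, and the cPPT/CTS, which improves transduction. The payload is EGFP, cloned between BamHI and SalI sites and driven by the CMV immediate-early enhancer and promoter. It is followed by a WPRE to boost transcript stability and expression. A second cassette places the blasticidin S deaminase gene under the SV40 early promoter, with an EM7 bacterial promoter upstream, so transduced cells can be selected with blasticidin. The downstream LTR is annotated only as a truncated HIV-1 LTR, consistent with the self-inactivating design implied by the backbone name. It is followed by an SV40 polyadenylation signal and SV40 origin.

The vector serves as a fluorescent reporter for monitoring transduction or marking stable cell populations. It belongs to a vector series for protein expression and depletion in mammalian cells.
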