Features (pLannotate 1.2.2; 29 found; start..end, strand, type, name):
      1..227     +  promoter       RSV promoter: Rous sarcoma virus enhancer/promoter
    228..408     +  LTR            5' LTR (truncated): truncated 5' long terminal repeat (LTR) from HIV-1
    455..580     +  misc_feature   HIV-1 Ψ: packaging signal of human immunodeficiency virus type 1
    564..927     +  CDS            HIV-1 gag (fragment): gag protein from human immunodeficiency virus 1; gag
   1073..1306    +  misc_feature   RRE: The Rev response element (RRE) of HIV-1 allows for Rev-dependent mRNA export from the nucleus to the cytoplasm.
   1683..1783    +  CDS            Rev (fragment): human immunodeficiency virus 1 (HIV-1) Rev protein; rev; enhances nuclear export of unspliced and incompletely spliced viral mRNAs
   1802..1918    +  misc_feature   cPPT/CTS: central polypurine tract and central termination sequence of HIV-1
   1941..2244    +  enhancer       CMV enhancer: human cytomegalovirus immediate early enhancer
   2245..2448    +  promoter       CMV promoter: human cytomegalovirus (CMV) immediate early promoter
   2544..3263    +  CDS            EGFP: the original enhanced GFP (Yang et al., 1996) mammalian codon-optimized
   3279..3867    +  misc_feature   WPRE: woodchuck hepatitis virus posttranscriptional regulatory element
   3923..4252    +  promoter       SV40 promoter: SV40 enhancer and early promoter
   4300..4347    +  promoter       EM7 promoter: synthetic bacterial promoter&nbsp
   4366..4764    +  CDS            BSD: blasticidin S deaminase; Aspergillus terreus BSD; confers resistance to blasticidin
   4781..4918    +  CDS            nef (fragment): NEF_HV1LA - Experimental evidence at protein level: Swiss-Prot protein existence level 1. Extracellular Nef protein targets CD4(+) T-lymphocytes for apoptosis by interacting with CXCR4 surface receptors. From Human immunodeficiency virus type 1 group M subtype B (isolate Lai) (HIV-1).
   4904..5084    +  LTR            5' LTR (truncated): truncated 5' long terminal repeat (LTR) from HIV-1
   5156..5277    +  polyA_signal   SV40 poly(A) signal: SV40 polyadenylation signal
   5317..5452    +  rep_origin     SV40 ori: SV40 origin of replication
   5473..5491    -  promoter       T7 promoter: promoter for bacteriophage T7 RNA polymerase
   5499..5654    +  CDS            lacZα (fragment): LacZα fragment of β-galactosidase; lacZ fragment
   5659..6087    +  rep_origin     f1 ori (sequence partly withheld): f1 bacteriophage origin of replication; arrow indicates direction of (+) strand synthesis
   6140..6244    +  promoter       AmpR promoter: bla
   6245..7105    +  CDS            AmpR: β-lactamase; bla; confers resistance to ampicillin, carbenicillin, and related antibiotics
   7276..7864    +  rep_origin     ori: high-copy-number ColE1/pMB1/pBR322/pUC origin of replication
   8047..8139    +  CDS            lacI (fragment): lac repressor; lacI; The lac repressor binds to the lac operator to inhibit transcription in E. coli. This inhibition can be relieved by adding lactose or isopropyl-β-D-thiogalactopyranoside (IPTG).
   8152..8173    +  protein_bind   CAP binding site: CAP binding activates transcription in the presence of cAMP. E. coli catabolite activator protein
   8188..8218    +  promoter       lac promoter: promoter for the E. coli lac operon
   8226..8242    +  protein_bind   lac operator: The lac repressor binds to the lac operator to inhibit transcription in E. coli. This inhibition can be relieved by adding lactose or isopropyl-β-D-thiogalactopyranoside (IPTG). lac repressor encoded by lacI
   8287..8305    +  promoter       T3 promoter: promoter for bacteriophage T3 RNA polymerase
>Addgene plasmid #17445 | pLenti CMV GFP Blast (659-1) | addgene full sequence | sequence record 350749 | Addgene NGS Result
TGTAGTCTTATGCAATACTCTTGTAGTCTTGCAACATGGTAACGATGAGTTAGCAACATGCCTTACAAGG
AGAGAAAAAGCACCGTGCATGCCGATTGGTGGAAGTAAGGTGGTACGATCGTGCCTTATTAGGAAGGCAA
CAGACGGGTCTGACATGGATTGGACGAACCACTGAATTGCCGCATTGCAGAGATATTGTATTTAAGTGCC
TAGCTCGATACATAAACGGGTCTCTCTGGTTAGACCAGATCTGAGCCTGGGAGCTCTCTGGCTAACTAGG
GAACCCACTGCTTAAGCCTCAATAAAGCTTGCCTTGAGTGCTTCAAGTAGTGTGTGCCCGTCTGTTGTGT
GACTCTGGTAACTAGAGATCCCTCAGACCCTTTTAGTCAGTGTGGAAAATCTCTAGCAGTGGCGCCCGAA
CAGGGACTTGAAAGCGAAAGGGAAACCAGAGGAGCTCTCTCGACGCAGGACTCGGCTTGCTGAAGCGCGC
ACGGCAAGAGGCGAGGGGCGGCGACTGGTGAGTACGCCAAAAATTTTGACTAGCGGAGGCTAGAAGGAGA
GAGATGGGTGCGAGAGCGTCAGTATTAAGCGGGGGAGAATTAGATCGCGATGGGAAAAAATTCGGTTAAG
GCCAGGGGGAAAGAAAAAATATAAATTAAAACATATAGTATGGGCAAGCAGGGAGCTAGAACGATTCGCA
GTTAATCCTGGCCTGTTAGAAACATCAGAAGGCTGTAGACAAATACTGGGACAGCTACAACCATCCCTTC
AGACAGGATCAGAAGAACTTAGATCATTATATAATACAGTAGCAACCCTCTATTGTGTGCATCAAAGGAT
AGAGATAAAAGACACCAAGGAAGCTTTAGACAAGATAGAGGAAGAGCAAAACAAAAGTAAGACCACCGCA
CAGCAAGCGGCCGCTGATCTTCAGACCTGGAGGAGGAGATATGAGGGACAATTGGAGAAGTGAATTATAT
AAATATAAAGTAGTAAAAATTGAACCATTAGGAGTAGCACCCACCAAGGCAAAGAGAAGAGTGGTGCAGA
GAGAAAAAAGAGCAGTGGGAATAGGAGCTTTGTTCCTTGGGTTCTTGGGAGCAGCAGGAAGCACTATGGG
CGCAGCGTCAATGACGCTGACGGTACAGGCCAGACAATTATTGTCTGGTATAGTGCAGCAGCAGAACAAT
TTGCTGAGGGCTATTGAGGCGCAACAGCATCTGTTGCAACTCACAGTCTGGGGCATCAAGCAGCTCCAGG
CAAGAATCCTGGCTGTGGAAAGATACCTAAAGGATCAACAGCTCCTGGGGATTTGGGGTTGCTCTGGAAA
ACTCATTTGCACCACTGCTGTGCCTTGGAATGCTAGTTGGAGTAATAAATCTCTGGAACAGATTTGGAAT
CACACGACCTGGATGGAGTGGGACAGAGAAATTAACAATTACACAAGCTTAATACACTCCTTAATTGAAG
AATCGCAAAACCAGCAAGAAAAGAATGAACAAGAATTATTGGAATTAGATAAATGGGCAAGTTTGTGGAA
TTGGTTTAACATAACAAATTGGCTGTGGTATATAAAATTATTCATAATGATAGTAGGAGGCTTGGTAGGT
TTAAGAATAGTTTTTGCTGTACTTTCTATAGTGAATAGAGTTAGGCAGGGATATTCACCATTATCGTTTC
AGACCCACCTCCCAACCCCGAGGGGACCCGACAGGCCCGAAGGAATAGAAGAAGAAGGTGGAGAGAGAGA
CAGAGACAGATCCATTCGATTAGTGAACGGATCTCGACGGTATCGGTTAACTTTTAAAAGAAAAGGGGGG
ATTGGGGGGTACAGTGCAGGGGAAAGAATAGTAGACATAATAGCAACAGACATACAAACTAAAGAATTAC
AAAAACAAATTACAAAATTCAAAATTTTATCGATAAGCTTGGGAGTTCCGCGTTACATAACTTACGGTAA
ATGGCCCGCCTGGCTGACCGCCCAACGACCCCCGCCCATTGACGTCAATAATGACGTATGTTCCCATAGT
AACGCCAATAGGGACTTTCCATTGACGTCAATGGGTGGAGTATTTACGGTAAACTGCCCACTTGGCAGTA
CATCAAGTGTATCATATGCCAAGTACGCCCCCTATTGACGTCAATGACGGTAAATGGCCCGCCTGGCATT
ATGCCCAGTACATGACCTTATGGGACTTTCCTACTTGGCAGTACATCTACGTATTAGTCATCGCTATTAC
CATGGTGATGCGGTTTTGGCAGTACATCAATGGGCGTGGATAGCGGTTTGACTCACGGGGATTTCCAAGT
CTCCACCCCATTGACGTCAATGGGAGTTTGTTTTGGCACCAAAATCAACGGGACTTTCCAAAATGTCGTA
ACAACTCCGCCCCATTGACGCAAATGGGCGGTAGGCGTGTACGGTGGGAGGTCTATATAAGCAGAGCTCG
TTTAGTGAACCGTCAGATCGCCTGGAGACGCCATCCACGCTGTTTTGACCTCCATAGAAGACACCGACTC
TAGAGGATCCACCGGTCGCCACCATGGTGAGCAAGGGCGAGGAGCTGTTCACCGGGGTGGTGCCCATCCT
GGTCGAGCTGGACGGCGACGTAAACGGCCACAAGTTCAGCGTGTCCGGCGAGGGCGAGGGCGATGCCACC
TACGGCAAGCTGACCCTGAAGTTCATCTGCACCACCGGCAAGCTGCCCGTGCCCTGGCCCACCCTCGTGA
CCACCCTGACCTACGGCGTGCAGTGCTTCAGCCGCTACCCCGACCACATGAAGCAGCACGACTTCTTCAA
GTCCGCCATGCCCGAAGGCTACGTCCAGGAGCGCACCATCTTCTTCAAGGACGACGGCAACTACAAGACC
CGCGCCGAGGTGAAGTTCGAGGGCGACACCCTGGTGAACCGCATCGAGCTGAAGGGCATCGACTTCAAGG
AGGACGGCAACATCCTGGGGCACAAGCTGGAGTACAACTACAACAGCCACAACGTCTATATCATGGCCGA
CAAGCAGAAGAACGGCATCAAGGTGAACTTCAAGATCCGCCACAACATCGAGGACGGCAGCGTGCAGCTC
GCCGACCACTACCAGCAGAACACCCCCATCGGCGACGGCCCCGTGCTGCTGCCCGACAACCACTACCTGA
GCACCCAGTCCGCCCTGAGCAAAGACCCCAACGAGAAGCGCGATCACATGGTCCTGCTGGAGTTCGTGAC
CGCCGCCGGGATCACTCTCGGCATGGACGAGCTGTACAAGTAAAGCGGCCGCGTCGACAATCAACCTCTG
GATTACAAAATTTGTGAAAGATTGACTGGTATTCTTAACTATGTTGCTCCTTTTACGCTATGTGGATACG
CTGCTTTAATGCCTTTGTATCATGCTATTGCTTCCCGTATGGCTTTCATTTTCTCCTCCTTGTATAAATC
CTGGTTGCTGTCTCTTTATGAGGAGTTGTGGCCCGTTGTCAGGCAACGTGGCGTGGTGTGCACTGTGTTT
GCTGACGCAACCCCCACTGGTTGGGGCATTGCCACCACCTGTCAGCTCCTTTCCGGGACTTTCGCTTTCC
CCCTCCCTATTGCCACGGCGGAACTCATCGCCGCCTGCCTTGCCCGCTGCTGGACAGGGGCTCGGCTGTT
GGGCACTGACAATTCCGTGGTGTTGTCGGGGAAGCTGACGTCCTTTCCATGGCTGCTCGCCTGTGTTGCC
ACCTGGATTCTGCGCGGGACGTCCTTCTGCTACGTCCCTTCGGCCCTCAATCCAGCGGACCTTCCTTCCC
GCGGCCTGCTGCCGGCTCTGCGGCCTCTTCCGCGTCTTCGCCTTCGCCCTCAGACGAGTCGGATCTCCCT
TTGGGCCGCCTCCCCGCCTGGAATTCTGCAGATATCCGGTTAGTAATGAGTTTGGAATTAATTCTGTGGA
ATGTGTGTCAGTTAGGGTGTGGAAAGTCCCCAGGCTCCCCAGCAGGCAGAAGTATGCAAAGCATGCATCT
CAATTAGTCAGCAACCAGGTGTGGAAAGTCCCCAGGCTCCCCAGCAGGCAGAAGTATGCAAAGCATGCAT
CTCAATTAGTCAGCAACCATAGTCCCGCCCCTAACTCCGCCCATCCCGCCCCTAACTCCGCCCAGTTCCG
CCCATTCTCCGCCCCATGGCTGACTAATTTTTTTTATTTATGCAGAGGCCGAGGCCGCCTCTGCCTCTGA
GCTATTCCAGAAGTAGTGAGGAGGCTTTTTTGGAGGCCTAGGCTTTTGCAAAAAGCTCCCGGGAGCTTGT
ATATCCATTTTCGGATCTGATCAGCACGTGTTGACAATTAATCATCGGCATAGTATATCGGCATAGTATA
ATACGACAAGGTGAGGAACTAAACCATGGCCAAGCCTTTGTCTCAAGAAGAATCCACCCTCATTGAAAGA
GCAACGGCTACAATCAACAGCATCCCCATCTCTGAAGACTACAGCGTCGCCAGCGCAGCTCTCTCTAGCG
ACGGCCGCATCTTCACTGGTGTCAATGTATATCATTTTACTGGGGGACCTTGTGCAGAACTCGTGGTGCT
GGGCACTGCTGCTGCTGCGGCAGCTGGCAACCTGACTTGTATCGTCGCGATCGGAAATGAGAACAGGGGC
ATCTTGAGCCCCTGCGGACGGTGCCGACAGGTGCTTCTCGATCTGCATCCTGGGATCAAAGCCATAGTGA
AGGACAGTGATGGACAGCCGACGGCAGTTGGGATTCGTGAATTGCTGCCCTCTGGTTATGTGTGGGAGGG
CTAAGCACAATTCGAGCTCGGTACCTTTAAGACCAATGACTTACAAGGCAGCTGTAGATCTTAGCCACTT
TTTAAAAGAAAAGGGGGGACTGGAAGGGCTAGCTCACTCCCAACGAAGACAAGATCTGCTTTTTGCTTGT
ACTGGGTCTCTCTGGTTAGACCAGATCTGAGCCTGGGAGCTCTCTGGCTAACTAGGGAACCCACTGCTTA
AGCCTCAATAAAGCTTGCCTTGAGTGCTTCAAGTAGTGTGTGCCCGTCTGTTGTGTGACTCTGGTAACTA
GAGATCCCTCAGACCCTTTTAGTCAGTGTGGAAAATCTCTAGCAGTAGTAGTTCATGTCATCTTATTATT
CAGTATTTATAACTTGCAAAGAAATGAATATCAGAGAGTGAGAGGAACTTGTTTATTGCAGCTTATAATG
GTTACAAATAAAGCAATAGCATCACAAATTTCACAAATAAAGCATTTTTTTCACTGCATTCTAGTTGTGG
TTTGTCCAAACTCATCAATGTATCTTATCATGTCTGGCTCTAGCTATCCCGCCCCTAACTCCGCCCATCC
CGCCCCTAACTCCGCCCAGTTCCGCCCATTCTCCGCCCCATGGCTGACTAATTTTTTTTATTTATGCAGA
GGCCGAGGCCGCCTCGGCCTCTGAGCTATTCCAGAAGTAGTGAGGAGGCTTTTTTGGAGGCCTAGGGACG
TACCCAATTCGCCCTATAGTGAGTCGTATTACGCGCGCTCACTGGCCGTCGTTTTACAACGTCGTGACTG
GGAAAACCCTGGCGTTACCCAACTTAATCGCCTTGCAGCACATCCCCCTTTCGCCAGCTGGCGTAATAGC
GAAGAGGCCCGCACCGATCGCCCTTCCCAACAGTTGCGCAGCCTGAATGGCGAATGGG
[124 nt withheld, positions 5659-5782]
C
[91 nt withheld, positions 5784-5874]
A
[49 nt withheld, positions 5876-5924]
CCTTTGACGTTGGAGTCCACGTTCTTT
[37 nt withheld, positions 5952-5988]
ACCCTATCTCGGTCTATTCTTTTGATTTATAAGGGATTTTGCCGATTTCGGCCTATTGGTTAAAAAATGA
GCTGATTTAACAAAAATTTAACGCGAATTTTAACAAAATATTAACGCTTACAATTTAGGTGGCACTTTTC
GGGGAAATGTGCGCGGAACCCCTATTTGTTTATTTTTCTAAATACATTCAAATATGTATCCGCTCATGAG
ACAATAACCCTGATAAATGCTTCAATAATATTGAAAAAGGAAGAGTATGAGTATTCAACATTTCCGTGTC
GCCCTTATTCCCTTTTTTGCGGCATTTTGCCTTCCTGTTTTTGCTCACCCAGAAACGCTGGTGAAAGTAA
AAGATGCTGAAGATCAGTTGGGTGCACGAGTGGGTTACATCGAACTGGATCTCAACAGCGGTAAGATCCT
TGAGAGTTTTCGCCCCGAAGAACGTTTTCCAATGATGAGCACTTTTAAAGTTCTGCTATGTGGCGCGGTA
TTATCCCGTATTGACGCCGGGCAAGAGCAACTCGGTCGCCGCATACACTATTCTCAGAATGACTTGGTTG
AGTACTCACCAGTCACAGAAAAGCATCTTACGGATGGCATGACAGTAAGAGAATTATGCAGTGCTGCCAT
AACCATGAGTGATAACACTGCGGCCAACTTACTTCTGACAACGATCGGAGGACCGAAGGAGCTAACCGCT
TTTTTGCACAACATGGGGGATCATGTAACTCGCCTTGATCGTTGGGAACCGGAGCTGAATGAAGCCATAC
CAAACGACGAGCGTGACACCACGATGCCTGTAGCAATGGCAACAACGTTGCGCAAACTATTAACTGGCGA
ACTACTTACTCTAGCTTCCCGGCAACAATTAATAGACTGGATGGAGGCGGATAAAGTTGCAGGACCACTT
CTGCGCTCGGCCCTTCCGGCTGGCTGGTTTATTGCTGATAAATCTGGAGCCGGTGAGCGTGGGTCTCGCG
GTATCATTGCAGCACTGGGGCCAGATGGTAAGCCCTCCCGTATCGTAGTTATCTACACGACGGGGAGTCA
GGCAACTATGGATGAACGAAATAGACAGATCGCTGAGATAGGTGCCTCACTGATTAAGCATTGGTAACTG
TCAGACCAAGTTTACTCATATATACTTTAGATTGATTTAAAACTTCATTTTTAATTTAAAAGGATCTAGG
TGAAGATCCTTTTTGATAATCTCATGACCAAAATCCCTTAACGTGAGTTTTCGTTCCACTGAGCGTCAGA
CCCCGTAGAAAAGATCAAAGGATCTTCTTGAGATCCTTTTTTTCTGCGCGTAATCTGCTGCTTGCAAACA
AAAAAACCACCGCTACCAGCGGTGGTTTGTTTGCCGGATCAAGAGCTACCAACTCTTTTTCCGAAGGTAA
CTGGCTTCAGCAGAGCGCAGATACCAAATACTGTTCTTCTAGTGTAGCCGTAGTTAGGCCACCACTTCAA
GAACTCTGTAGCACCGCCTACATACCTCGCTCTGCTAATCCTGTTACCAGTGGCTGCTGCCAGTGGCGAT
AAGTCGTGTCTTACCGGGTTGGACTCAAGACGATAGTTACCGGATAAGGCGCAGCGGTCGGGCTGAACGG
GGGGTTCGTGCACACAGCCCAGCTTGGAGCGAACGACCTACACCGAACTGAGATACCTACAGCGTGAGCT
ATGAGAAAGCGCCACGCTTCCCGAAGGGAGAAAGGCGGACAGGTATCCGGTAAGCGGCAGGGTCGGAACA
GGAGAGCGCACGAGGGAGCTTCCAGGGGGAAACGCCTGGTATCTTTATAGTCCTGTCGGGTTTCGCCACC
TCTGACTTGAGCGTCGATTTTTGTGATGCTCGTCAGGGGGGCGGAGCCTATGGAAAAACGCCAGCAACGC
GGCCTTTTTACGGTTCCTGGCCTTTTGCTGGCCTTTTGCTCACATGTTCTTTCCTGCGTTATCCCCTGAT
TCTGTGGATAACCGTATTACCGCCTTTGAGTGAGCTGATACCGCTCGCCGCAGCCGAACGACCGAGCGCA
GCGAGTCAGTGAGCGAGGAAGCGGAAGAGCGCCCAATACGCAAACCGCCTCTCCCCGCGCGTTGGCCGAT
TCATTAATGCAGCTGGCACGACAGGTTTCCCGACTGGAAAGCGGGCAGTGAGCGCAACGCAATTAATGTG
AGTTAGCTCACTCATTAGGCACCCCAGGCTTTACACTTTATGCTTCCGGCTCGTATGTTGTGTGGAATTG
TGAGCGGATAACAATTTCACACAGGAAACAGCTATGACCATGATTACGCCAAGCGCGCAATTAACCCTCA
CTAAAGGGAACAAAAGCTGGAGCTGCAAGCTTAA
