>Addgene plasmid #17445 | pLenti CMV GFP Blast (659-1) | addgene partial sequence | sequence record 25914 | 17445 with EGFP-C
CGAGCTGTACAAGTAAAGCGGCCGCGTCGACAATCAACCTCTGGATTACAAAATTTGTGAAAGATTGACT
GGTATTCTTAACTATGTTGCTCCTTTTACGCTATGTGGATACGCTGCTTTAATGCCTTTGTATCATGCTA
TTGCTTCCCGTATGGCTTTCATTTTCTCCTCCTTGTATAAATCCTGGTTGCTGTCTCTTTATGAGGAGTT
GTGGCCCGTTGTCAGGCAACGTGGCGTGGTGTGCACTGTGTTTGCTGACGCAACCCCCACTGGTTGGGGC
ATTGCCACCACCTGTCAGCTCCTTTCCGGGACTTTCGCTTTCCCCCTCCCTATTGCCACGGCGGAACTCA
TCGCCGCCTGCCTTGCCCGCTGCTGGACAGGGGCTCGGCTGTTGGGCACTGACAATTCCGTGGTGTTGTC
GGGGAAGCTGACGTCCTTTCCATGGCTGCTCGCCTGTGTTGCCACCTGGATTCTGCGCGGGACGTCCTTC
TGCTACGTCCCTTCGGCCCTCAATCCAGCGGACCTTCCTTCCCGCGGCCTGCTGCCGGCTCTGCGGCCTC
TTCCGCGTCTTCGCCTTCGCCCTCAGACGAGTCGGATCTCCCTTTGGGCCGCCTCCCCGCCTGGAATTCT
GCAGATATCCGGTTAGTAATGAGTTTGGAATTAATTCTGTGGAATGTGTGTCAGTT
