>Addgene plasmid #17445 | pLenti CMV GFP Blast (659-1) | addgene partial sequence | sequence record 114720 | CMV-F 5'-CGCAAATGGGCGGTAGGCGTG-3'
TTTAGTGAACCGTCAGATCGCCTGGAGACGCCATCCACGCTGTTTTGACCTCCATAGAAGACACCGACTC
TAGAGGATCCACCGGTCGCCACCATGGTGAGCAAGGGCGAGGAGCTGTTCACCGGGGTGGTGCCCATCCT
GGTCGAGCTGGACGGCGACGTAAACGGCCACAAGTTCAGCGTGTCCGGCGAGGGCGAGGGCGATGCCACC
TACGGCAAGCTGACCCTGAAGTTCATCTGCACCACCGGCAAGCTGCCCGTGCCCTGGCCCACCCTCGTGA
CCACCCTGACCTACGGCGTGCAGTGCTTCAGCCGCTACCCCGACCACATGAAGCAGCACGACTTCTTCAA
GTCCGCCATGCCCGAAGGCTACGTCCAGGAGCGCACCATCTTCTTCAAGGACGACGGCAACTACAAGACC
CGCGCCGAGGTGAAGTTCGAGGGCGACACCCTGGTGAACCGCATCGAGCTGAAGGGCATCGACTTCAAGG
AGGACGGCAACATCCTGGGGCACAAGCTGGAGTACAACTACAACAGCCACAACGTCTATATCATGGCCGA
CAAGCAGAAGAACGGCATCAAGGTGAACTTCAAGATCCGCCACAACATCGAGGACGGCAGCGTGCAGCTC
GCCGACCACTACCAGCAGAACACCCCCATCGGCGACGGCCCCGTGCTGCTGCCCGACAACCACTACCTGA
GCACCCAGTCCGCCCTGAGCAAAGACCCCAACGAGAAGCGCGATCACATGGTCCTGCTGGAGTTCGTGAC
CGCCGCCGGGATCACTCTCGGCATGGACGAGCTGTACAAGTAAAGCGGCCGCGTCGACAATC
